>Addgene plasmid #211354 | pRK5R MCS+ | addgene full sequence | sequence record 481879 | Addgene NGS Result
TTTCCATAGGCTCCGCCCCCCTGACGAGCATCACAAAAATCGACGCTCAAGTCAGAGGTGGCGAAACCCG
ACAGGACTATAAAGATACCAGGCGTTTCCCCCTGGAAGCTCCCTCGTGCGCTCTCCTGTTCCGACCCTGC
CGCTTACCGGATACCTGTCCGCCTTTCTCCCTTCGGGAAGCGTGGCGCTTTCTCATAGCTCACGCTGTAG
GTATCTCAGTTCGGTGTAGGTCGTTCGCTCCAAGCTGGGCTGTGTGCACGAACCCCCCGTTCAGCCCGAC
CGCTGCGCCTTATCCGGTAACTATCGTCTTGAGTCCAACCCGGTAAGACACGACTTATCGCCACTGGCAG
CAGCCACTGGTAACAGGATTAGCAGAGCGAGGTATGTAGGCGGTGCTACAGAGTTCTTGAAGTGGTGGCC
TAACTACGGCTACACTAGAAGAACAGTATTTGGTATCTGCGCTCTGCTGAAGCCAGTTACCTTCGGAAAA
AGAGTTGGTAGCTCTTGATCCGGCAAACAAACCACCGCTGGTAGCGGTGGTTTTTTTGTTTGCAAGCAGC
AGATTACGCGCAGAAAAAAAGGATCTCAAGAAGATCCTTTGATCTTTTCTACGGGGTCTGACGCTCAGTG
GAACGAAAACTCACGTTAAGGGATTTTGGTCATGAGATTATCAAAAAGGATCTTCACCTAGATCCTTTTA
AATTAAAAATGAAGTTTTAAATCAATCTAAAGTATATATGAGTAAACTTGGTCTGACAGTTACCAATGCT
TAATCAGTGAGGCACCTATCTCAGCGATCTGTCTATTTCGTTCATCCATAGTTGCCTGACTCCCCGTCGT
GTAGATAACTACGATACGGGAGGGCTTACCATCTGGCCCCAGTGCTGCAATGATACCGCGAGACCCACGC
TCACCGGCTCCAGATTTATCAGCAATAAACCAGCCAGCCGGAAGGGCCGAGCGCAGAAGTGGTCCTGCAA
CTTTATCCGCCTCCATCCAGTCTATTAATTGTTGCCGGGAAGCTAGAGTAAGTAGTTCGCCAGTTAATAG
TTTGCGCAACGTTGTTGCCATTGCTACAGGCATCGTGGTGTCACGCTCGTCGTTTGGTATGGCTTCATTC
AGCTCCGGTTCCCAACGATCAAGGCGAGTTACATGATCCCCCATGTTGTGCAAAAAAGCGGTTAGCTCCT
TCGGTCCTCCGATCGTTGTCAGAAGTAAGTTGGCCGCAGTGTTATCACTCATGGTTATGGCAGCACTGCA
TAATTCTCTTACTGTCATGCCATCCGTAAGATGCTTTTCTGTGACTGGTGAGTACTCAACCAAGTCATTC
TGAGAATAGTGTATGCGGCGACCGAGTTGCTCTTGCCCGGCGTCAATACGGGATAATACCGCGCCACATA
GCAGAACTTTAAAAGTGCTCATCATTGGAAAACGTTCTTCGGGGCGAAAACTCTCAAGGATCTTACCGCT
GTTGAGATCCAGTTCGATGTAACCCACTCGTGCACCCAACTGATCTTCAGCATCTTTTACTTTCACCAGC
GTTTCTGGGTGAGCAAAAACAGGAAGGCAAAATGCCGCAAAAAAGGGAATAAGGGCGACACGGAAATGTT
GAATACTCATACTCTTCCTTTTTCAATATTATTGAAGCATTTATCAGGGTTATTGTCTCATGAGCGGATA
CATATTTGAATGTATTTAGAAAAATAAACAAATAGGGGTTCCGCGCACATTTCCCCGAAAAGTGCCACCT
GACGTCTAAGAAACCATTATTATCATGACATTAACCTATAAAAATAGGCGTATCACGAGGCCCTTTCGTC
TCGCGCGTTTCGGTGATGACGGTGAAAACCTCTGACACATGCAGCTCCCGGAGACGGTCACAGCTTGTCT
GTAAGCGGATGCCGGGAGCAGACAAGCCCGTCAGGGCGCGTCAGCGGGTGTTGGCGGGTGTCGGGGCTGG
CTTAACTATGCGGCATCAGAGCAGATTGTACTGAGAGTGCACCATAAAATTGTAAACGTTAATATTTTGT
TAAAATTCGCGTTAAATTTTTGTTAAATCAGCTCATTTTTTAACCAATAGGCCGAAATCGGCAAAATCCC
TTATAAATCAAAAGAATAGCCCGAGATAGGGT
[37 nt withheld, positions 2133-2169]
AAAGAACGTGGACTCCAACGTCAAAGG
[141 nt withheld, positions 2197-2337]
G
[142 nt withheld, positions 2339-2480]
TATGCGGTGTGAAATACCGCACAGATGCGTAAGGAGAAAATACCGCATCAGGCGCCATTCGCCATTCAGG
CTGCGCAACTGTTGGGAAGGGCGATCGGTGCGGGCCTCTTCGCTATTACGCCAGCTGGCGAAAGGGGGAT
GTGCTGCAAGGCGATTAAGTTGGGTAACGCCAGGGTTTTCCCAGTCACGACGTTGTAAAACGACGGCCAG
TAATTAATTCGAGCTCGCCCGACATTGATTATTGACTAGTTATTAATAGTAATCAATTACGGGGTCATTA
GTTCATAGCCCATATATGGAGTTCCGCGTTACATAACTTACGGTAAATGGCCCGCCTGGCTGACCGCCCA
ACGACCCCCGCCCATTGACGTCAATAATGACGTATGTTCCCATAGTAACGCCAATAGGGACTTTCCATTG
ACGTCAATGGGTGGAGTATTTACGGTAAACTGCCCACTTGGCAGTACATCAAGTGTATCATATGCCAAGT
ACGCCCCCTATTGACGTCAATGACGGTAAATGGCCCGCCTGGCATTATGCCCAGTACATGACCTTATGGG
ACTTTCCTACTTGGCAGTACATCTACGTATTAGTCATCGCTATTACCATGGTGATGCGGTTTTGGCAGTA
CATCAATGGGCGTGGATAGCGGTTTGACTCACGGGGATTTCCAAGTCTCCACCCCATTGACGTCAATGGG
AGTTTGTTTTGGCACCAAAATCAACGGGACTTTCCAAAATGTCGTAACAACTCCGCCCCATTGACGCAAA
TGGGCGGTAGGCGTGTACGGTGGGAGGTCTATATAAGCAGAGCTCGTTTAGTGAACCGTCAGATCGCCTG
GAGACGCCATCCACGCTGTTTTGACCTCCATAGAAGACACCGGGACCGATCCAGCCTCCGCGGCCGGGAA
CGGTGCATTGGAACGCGGATTCCCCGTGCCAAGAGTGACGTAAGTACCGCCTATAGAGTCTATAGGCCCA
CCCCCTTGGCTTCGTTAGAACGCGGCTACAATTAATACATAACCTTATGTATCATACACATACGATTTAG
GTGACACTATAGAATAACATCCACTTTGCCTTTCTCTCCACAGGTGTCCACTCCCAGGTCCAACTGCACC
TCGGTTCTAGCTAGCGCTACCGGTTTAATTAATTCGAATTCTCGGCGGCCGCTAAGGATCCCCAGCTTGG
CCGCCATGGCCCAACTTGTTTATTGCAGCTTATAATGGTTACAAATAAAGCAATAGCATCACAAATTTCA
CAAATAAAGCATTTTTTTCACTGCATTCTAGTTGTGGTTTGTCCAAACTCATCAATGTATCTTATCATGT
CTGGATCGGGAATTAATTCGGCGCAGCACCATGGCCTGAAATAACCTCTGAAAGAGGAACTTGGTTAGGT
ACCTTCTGAGGCGGAAAGAACCAGCTGTGGAATGTGTGTCAGTTAGGGTGTGGAAAGTCCCCAGGCTCCC
CAGCAGGCAGAAGTATGCAAAGCATGCATCTCAATTAGTCAGCAACCAGGTGTGGAAAGTCCCCAGGCTC
CCCAGCAGGCAGAAGTATGCAAAGCATGCATCTCAATTAGTCAGCAACCATAGTCCCGCCCCTAACTCCG
CCCATCCCGCCCCTAACTCCGCCCAGTTCCGCCCATTCTCCGCCCCATGGCTGACTAATTTTTTTTATTT
ATGCAGAGGCCGAGGCCGCCTCGGCCTCTGAGCTATTCCAGAAGTAGTGAGGAGGCTTTTTTGGAGGCCT
AGGCTTTTGCAAAAAGCTGTTAACAGCTTGGCTCGTAATCATGTCATAGCTGTTTCCTGTGTGAAATTGT
TATCCGCTCACAATTCCACACAACATACGAGCCGGAAGCATAAAGTGTAAAGCCTGGGGTGCCTAATGAG
TGAGCTAACTCACATTAATTGCGTTGCGCTCACTGCCCGCTTTCCAGTCGGGAAACCTGTCGTGCCAGCT
GCATTAATGAATCGGCCAACGCGCGGGGAGAGGCGGTTTGCGTATTGGGCGCTCTTCCGCTTCCTCGCTC
ACTGACTCGCTGCGCTCGGTCGTTCGGCTGCGGCGAGCGGTATCAGCTCACTCAAAGGCGGTAATACGGT
TATCCACAGAATCAGGGGATAACGCAGGAAAGAACATGTGAGCAAAAGGCCAGCAAAAGGCCAGGAACCG
TAAAAAGGCCGCGTTGCTGGCGTT
Features (pLannotate 1.2.2; 20 found; start..end, strand, type, name):
      1..589     -  rep_origin     ori: high-copy-number ColE1/pMB1/pBR322/pUC origin of replication
    760..1620    -  CDS            AmpR: β-lactamase; bla; confers resistance to ampicillin, carbenicillin, and related antibiotics
   1621..1725    -  promoter       AmpR promoter: bla
   1820..1855    +  CDS            rop (fragment): Rop protein, which maintains plasmids at low copy number; rop
   1957..2006    +  misc_feature   bom (fragment): basis of mobility region from pBR322
   2082..2462    -  rep_origin     M13 ori (sequence partly withheld): M13 bacteriophage origin of replication; arrow indicates direction of (+) strand synthesis
   2481..2532    +  misc_feature   bom (fragment): basis of mobility region from pBR322
   2538..2691    -  CDS            lacZα (fragment): LacZα fragment of β-galactosidase; lacZ fragment
   2711..3090    +  enhancer       CMV enhancer: human cytomegalovirus immediate early enhancer
   3091..3294    +  promoter       CMV promoter: human cytomegalovirus (CMV) immediate early promoter
   3430..3473    +  intron         CMV intron (fragment): modified intron A from human cytomegalovirus
   3525..3543    +  promoter       SP6 promoter: promoter for bacteriophage SP6 RNA polymerase
   3547..3584    +  CDS            IgH signal sequence (fragment): signal sequence from the mouse immunoglobulin heavy chain variable region
   3683..3817    +  polyA_signal   SV40 poly(A) signal: SV40 polyadenylation signal
   3886..4243    +  promoter       SV40 promoter: SV40 enhancer and early promoter
   4297..4313    -  protein_bind   lac operator: The lac repressor binds to the lac operator to inhibit transcription in E. coli. This inhibition can be relieved by adding lactose or isopropyl-β-D-thiogalactopyranoside (IPTG). lac repressor encoded by lacI
   4321..4351    -  promoter       lac promoter: promoter for the E. coli lac operon
   4366..4387    -  protein_bind   CAP binding site: CAP binding activates transcription in the presence of cAMP. E. coli catabolite activator protein
   4400..4492    -  CDS            lacI (fragment): lac repressor; lacI; The lac repressor binds to the lac operator to inhibit transcription in E. coli. This inhibition can be relieved by adding lactose or isopropyl-β-D-thiogalactopyranoside (IPTG).
   4494..4627    -  rep_origin     RSF ori (fragment): Plasmids containing the RSF 1030 origin of replication can be propagated in E. coli cells that contain additional plasmids with compatible origins.
