[The description below was written by a language model from this plasmid's Addgene catalogue record and pLannotate feature annotations shown in this document.]
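Description:
pRK5R MCS+ is an empty mammalian expression backbone of about 4.7 kb, deposited as a vector-only control for experiments that use pRK5R-based expression constructs. It derives from pRK5, and the only recorded modification is that the bacterial origin of replication has been reversed relative to the parent. In E. coli it is maintained at high copy through a ColE1/pUC-type origin and selected with ampicillin via the β-lactamase gene and its native promoter. An M13 phage origin is also annotated, which in principle allows single-stranded DNA production with helper phage.

The expression unit consists of the human cytomegalovirus immediate-early enhancer and promoter, followed by a short stretch matching CMV intron A, an SP6 promoter that can serve for in vitro transcription or as a sequencing primer site, and then the SV40 polyadenylation signal. The cloning region implied by the name would sit in the gap between the SP6 promoter and the poly(A) signal, although the feature table does not annotate a multiple cloning site as such. No gene is inserted. The short match to an immunoglobulin heavy-chain signal sequence in this interval is only a fragment and may simply reflect leader or splice-region sequence carried over from pRK5 rather than a functional secretion signal. An SV40 enhancer/early promoter region lies downstream of the poly(A) signal, with no mammalian selection marker annotated after it.

The remaining annotations (fragments of rop, bom, lacZα, lacI and an RSF origin, plus lac promoter/operator elements) are remnants of earlier cloning vectors with no evident role. The plasmid is suited to transient transfection as a negative control or as a recipient for CMV-driven open reading frames.
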