Addgene plasmid #211354: pRK5R MCS+
Purpose: (Empty Backbone) empty vector control
Depositing lab: Raghu Chivukula. Depositing organization: Massachusetts General Hospital. Publication: Polyglycine-mediated aggregation of FAM98B disrupts tRNA processing in GGC repeat disorders. Yang J, Xu Y, Ziehr DR, Taylor MS, Valenstein ML, Frenkel EM, Bush JR, Rutter K, Stevanovski I, Shi CY, Kesavan M, Pinto RM, Deveson I, Bartel DP, Sabatini DM, Chivukula RR. Science. 2025 Jul 17;389(6757):eado2403. doi: 10.1126/science.ado2403. Epub 2025 Jul 17. PubMed 40674500.
Backbone
  Vector backbone: pRK5R
  Modifications to backbone: Reversed origin of replication versus pRK5.
  Vector type: Mammalian Expression
  Promoter: CMV
Growth in bacteria
  Bacterial resistance: Ampicillin, 100 μg/mL
  Growth temperature: 37°C
  Growth strain: DH5alpha
  Copy number: High Copy
Terms and licenses: Academic/Nonprofit Terms; Industry Terms: Not Available to Industry
How to cite: pRK5R MCS+ was a gift from Raghu Chivukula (Addgene plasmid # 211354 ; http://n2t.net/addgene:211354 ; RRID:Addgene_211354)
